Addgene plasmid #149171: pGBW-m4046637
Purpose: Yeast Expression plasmid for SARS-CoV-2 2'-O-ribose methyltransferase
Depositing lab: Ginkgo Bioworks & Benjie Chen. Depositing organization: Ginkgo Bioworks.
Backbone
  Vector backbone: AmpR; 2u URA3
  Backbone size w/o insert (bp): 4078
  Vector type: Yeast Expression
  Selectable markers: URA3
Growth in bacteria
  Bacterial resistance: Ampicillin, 100 μg/mL
  Growth temperature: 37°C
  Growth strain: DH5alpha
  Copy number: High Copy
Gene/Insert
  Gene/Insert name: SARS-CoV-2 2'-O-ribose methyltransferase
  Species: S. cerevisiae (budding yeast); Severe acute respiratory syndrome coronavirus 2
  Insert size (bp): 887
  Mutation: wt
  Entrez Gene: ORF1ab (a.k.a. GU280_gp01)
  Promoter: pTEF1
  Cloning method: Unknown
Resource information
  A portion of this plasmid was derived from a plasmid made by: GinkgoBioworks
Depositor comments: NCBI Reference Sequence: YP_009725311.1. Created by gene synthesis with Not1 site. NGS used for QC was performed by Ginkgo and may not fully cover the entire plasmid.
How to cite: pGBW-m4046637 was a gift from Ginkgo Bioworks & Benjie Chen (Addgene plasmid # 149171 ; http://n2t.net/addgene:149171 ; RRID:Addgene_149171)
