[The description below was written by a language model from this plasmid's Addgene catalogue record and pLannotate feature annotations shown in this document.]
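Description:
pGBW-m4046637 is an E. coli–yeast shuttle plasmid built for episomal expression of the SARS-CoV-2 2'-O-ribose methyltransferase (the nsp16 product of the ORF1ab polyprotein) in Saccharomyces cerevisiae. In bacteria it is maintained through a high-copy ColE1/pUC-type origin and selected with ampicillin. The feature table shows the β-lactamase gene driven by a cat promoter, with an annotated rop sequence immediately downstream of it. The bacterial module is insulated by short phage T3Te and T7Te terminators around the origin and by a tonB terminator. The catalogue lists the plasmid as high copy despite the rop annotation. In yeast, the 2μ origin supports multicopy episomal replication. The URA3 marker, with part of its native promoter, allows selection in ura3 auxotrophic strains on medium lacking uracil and can be counterselected with 5-FOA.

The expression cassette places the roughly 0.9 kb wild-type coding sequence between the strong constitutive TEF1 promoter and a CYC1 transcription terminator. The insert was made by gene synthesis and corresponds to the viral reference protein. Listing budding yeast alongside the virus as species may reflect the intended host, but the record does not state whether the sequence was codon-optimised. The automated annotation labels this ORF as a fragment of the replicase polyprotein of a porcine coronavirus, with a description referring to NendoU. This is a homology-based hit rather than the true identity of the insert, and its coordinates match the stated insert size. No epitope or purification tags are annotated. The depositor notes that sequencing used for quality control may not cover the whole plasmid. The construct is suited to producing or functionally studying the viral cap-modifying methyltransferase in yeast.
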