Features (pLannotate 1.2.2; 13 found; start..end, strand, type, name):
     10..417     +  promoter       TEF1 promoter: S. cerevisiae TEF1; promoter for EF-1α
    434..1321    +  CDS            rep (fragment): R1AB_CVPFS - Protein inferred from homology: Swiss-Prot protein existence level 3. NendoU is a Mn(2+)-dependent, uridylate-specific enzyme, which leaves 2'-3'-cyclic phosphates 5' to the cleaved bond. From Porcine transmissible gastroenteritis coronavirus (strain FS772/70) (TGEV).
   1350..1522    +  terminator     CYC1 terminator (fragment): S. cerevisiae CYC1; transcription terminator for CYC1
   1558..1734    +  promoter       URA3 promoter (fragment): S. cerevisiae URA3
   1735..2538    +  CDS            URA3: orotidine-5'-phosphate decarboxylase, required for uracil biosynthesis; S. cerevisiae URA3; yeast auxotrophic marker, counterselectable with 5-fluoroorotic acid (5-FOA)
   2621..3603    -  rep_origin     2μ ori: yeast 2μ plasmid origin of replication
   3681..3710    +  terminator     T3Te terminator: phage T3 early transcription terminator
   3732..4319    +  rep_origin     ori: high-copy-number ColE1/pMB1/pBR322/pUC origin of replication
   4331..4358    -  terminator     T7Te terminator: phage T7 early transcription terminator
   4382..4573    -  CDS            rop: Rop protein, which maintains plasmids at low copy number; rop
   4574..5434    -  CDS            AmpR: β-lactamase; bla; confers resistance to ampicillin, carbenicillin, and related antibiotics
   5435..5537    -  promoter       cat promoter: promoter of the E. coli cat gene encoding chloramphenicol acetyltransferase
   5538..5569    -  terminator     tonB terminator: bidirectional E. coli tonB-P14 transcription terminator
>Addgene plasmid #149171 | pGBW-m4046637 | depositor full sequence | sequence record 291624 | Full Sequence
GCGGCCGCCCCACACACCATAGCTTCAAAATGTTTCTACTCCTTTTTTACTCTTCCAGATTTTCTCGGAC
TCCGCGCATCGCCGTACCACTTCAAAACACCCAAGCACAGCATACTAAATTTCCCCTCTTTCTTCCTCTA
GGGTGTCGTTAATTACCCGTACTAAAGGTTTGGAAAAGAAAAAAGAGACCGCCTCGTTTCTTTTTCTTCG
TCGAAAAAGGCAATAAAAATTTTTATCACGTTTCTTTTTCTTGAAAATTTTTTTTTTTGATTTTTTTCTC
TTTCGATGACCTCCCATTGATATTTAAGTTAATAAACGGTCTTCAATTTCTCAAGTTTCAGTTTCATTTT
TCTTGTTCTATTACAACTTTTTTTACTTCTTGCTCATTAGAAAGAAAGCATAGCAATCTAATCTAAGTTT
TAATTACAAAATGAGTCAAGCGTGGCAACCGGGTGTTGCTATGCCTAATCTTTACAAAATGCAAAGAATG
CTATTAGAAAAGTGTGACCTTCAAAATTATGGTGATAGTGCAACATTACCTAAAGGCATAATGATGAATG
TCGCAAAATATACTCAACTGTGTCAATATTTAAACACATTAACATTAGCTGTACCCTATAATATGAGAGT
TATACATTTTGGTGCTGGTTCTGATAAAGGAGTTGCACCAGGTACAGCTGTTTTAAGACAGTGGTTGCCT
ACGGGTACGCTGCTTGTCGATTCAGATCTTAATGACTTTGTCTCTGATGCAGATTCAACTTTGATTGGTG
ATTGTGCAACTGTACATACAGCTAATAAATGGGATCTCATTATTAGTGATATGTACGACCCTAAGACTAA
AAATGTTACAAAAGAAAATGACTCTAAAGAGGGTTTTTTCACTTACATTTGTGGGTTTATACAACAAAAG
CTAGCTCTTGGAGGTTCCGTGGCTATAAAGATAACAGAACATTCTTGGAATGCTGATCTTTATAAGCTCA
TGGGACACTTCGCATGGTGGACAGCCTTTGTTACTAATGTGAATGCGTCATCATCTGAAGCATTTTTAAT
TGGATGTAATTATCTTGGCAAACCACGCGAACAAATAGATGGTTATGTCATGCATGCAAATTACATATTT
TGGAGGAATACAAATCCAATTCAGTTGTCTTCCTATTCTTTATTTGACATGAGTAAATTTCCCCTTAAAT
TAAGGGGTACTGCTGTTATGTCTTTAAAAGAAGGTCAAATCAATGATATGATTTTATCTCTTCTTAGTAA
AGGTAGACTTATAATTAGAGAAAACAACAGAGTTGTTATTTCTAGTGATGTTCTTGTTAACTAAACAGGC
CCCTTTTCCTTTGTCGATATCATGTAATTAGTTATGTCACGCTTACATTCACGCCCTCCTCCCACATCCG
CTCTAACCGAAAAGGAAGGAGTTAGACAACCTGAAGTCTAGGTCCCTATTTATTTTTTTTAATAGTTATG
TTAGTATTAAGAACGTTATTTATATTTCAAATTTTTCTTTTTTTTCTGTACAAAGCGGCCGCCGAACCAC
TAGTGCACTGCAGTACACGGTTTCCTTGAAATTTTTTTGATTCGGTAATCTCCGAACAGAAGGAAGAACG
AAGGAAGGAGCACAGACTTAGATTGGTATATATACGCATATGTAGTGTTGAAGAAACATGAAATTGCCCA
GTATTCTTAACCCAACTGCACAGAACAAAAACGTGCAGGAAACGAAGATAAATCATGTCGAAAGCTACAT
ATAAGGAACGTGCTGCTACTCATCCTAGTCCTGTTGCTGCCAAGCTATTTAATATCATGCACGAAAAGCA
AACAAACTTGTGTGCTTCATTGGATGTTCGTACCACCAAGGAATTACTGGAGTTAGTTGAAGCATTAGGT
CCCAAAATTTGTTTACTAAAAACACATGTGGATATCTTGACTGATTTTTCCATGGAGGGCACAGTTAAGC
CGCTAAAGGCATTATCCGCCAAGTACAATTTTTTACTCTTCGAGGACAGAAAATTTGCTGACATTGGTAA
TACAGTCAAATTGCAGTACTCTGCGGGTGTATACAGAATAGCAGAATGGGCAGACATTACGAATGCACAC
GGTGTGGTGGGCCCAGGTATTGTTAGCGGTTTGAAGCAGGCGGCAGAAGAAGTAACAAAGGAACCTAGAG
GCCTTTTGATGTTAGCAGAATTGTCATGCAAGGGCTCCCTATCTACTGGAGAATATACTAAGGGTACTGT
TGACATTGCGAAGAGCGACAAAGATTTTGTTATCGGCTTTATTGCTCAAAGAGACATGGGTGGAAGAGAT
GAAGGTTACGATTGGTTGATTATGACACCCGGTGTGGGTTTAGATGACAAGGGAGATGCATTGGGTCAAC
AGTATAGAACCGTGGATGATGTGGTTTCTACAGGATCTGACATTATTATTGTTGGAAGAGGACTATTTGC
AAAGGGAAGGGATGCTAAGGTAGAGGGTGAACGTTACAGAAAAGCAGGCTGGGAAGCATATTTGAGAAGA
TGCGGCCAGCAAAACTAAAAAACTGTATTATAAGTAAATGCATGTATACTAAACTCACAAATTAGAGCTT
CAATTTAATTATATCAGTTATTACCCGAGTAACGAAGCATCTGTGCTTCATTTTGTAGAACAAAAATGCA
ACGCGAGAGCGCTAATTTTTCAAACAAAGAATCTGAGCTGCATTTTTACAGAACAGAAATGCAACGCGAA
AGCGCTATTTTACCAACGAAGAATCTGTGCTTCATTTTTGTAAAACAAAAATGCAACGCGAGAGCGCTAA
TTTTTCAAACAAAGAATCTGAGCTGCATTTTTACAGAACAGAAATGCAACGCGAGAGCGCTATTTTACCA
ACAAAGAATCTATACTTCTTTTTTGTTCTACAAAAATGCATCCCGAGAGCGCTATTTTTCTAACAAAGCA
TCTTAGATTACTTTTTTTCTCCTTTGTGCGCTCTATAATGCAGTCTCTTGATAACTTTTTGCACTGTAGG
TCCGTTAAGGTTAGAAGAAGGCTACTTTGGTGTCTATTTTCTCTTCCATAAAAAAAGCCTGACTCCACTT
CCCGCGTTTACTGATTACTAGCGAAGCTGCGGGTGCATTTTTTCAAGATAAAGGCATCCCCGATTATATT
CTATACCGATGTGGATTGCGCATACTTTGTGAACAGAAAGTGATAGCGTTGATGATTCTTCATTGGTCAG
AAAATTATGAACGGTTTCTTCTATTTTGTCTCTATATACTACGTATAGGAAATGTTTACATTTTCGTATT
GTTTTCGATTCACTCTATGAATAGTTCTTACTACAATTTTTTTGTCTAAAGAGTAATACTAGAGATAAAC
ATAAAAAATGTAGAGGTCGAGTTTAGATGCAAGTTCAAGGAGCGAAAGGTGGATGGGTAGGTTATATAGG
GATATAGCACAGAGATATATAGCAAAGAGATACTTTTGAGCAATGTTTGTGGAAGCGGTATTCGCAATAT
TTTAGTAGCTCGTTACAGTCCGGTGCGTTTTTGGTTTTTTGAAAGTGCGTCATCAGAGCGCTTTTGGTTT
TCAAAAGCGCTCTGAAGTTCCTATACTTTCTAGCTAGAGAATAGGAACTTCCCGAGCGGCCGCGTGTTAC
AAGCTTGACTCCAGCGTAACTGGACTGCAATCAACTCACTGGCTCACCTTCACGGGTGGGCCTTTCTTCG
GTAGAAAATCAAAGGATCTTCTTGAGATCCTTTTTTTCTGCGCGTAATCTGCTGCTTGCAAACAAAAAAA
CCACCGCTACCAGCGGTGGTTTGTTTGCCGGATCAAGAGCTACCAACTCTTTTTCCGAGGTAACTGGCTT
CAGCAGAGCGCAGATACCAAATACTGTTCTTCTAGTGTAGCCGTAGTTAGGCCACCACTTCAAGAACTCT
GTAGCACCGCCTACATACCTCGCTCTGCTAATCCTGTTACCAGTGGCTGCTGCCAGTGGCGATAAGTCGT
GTCTTACCGGGTTGGACTCAAGACGATAGTTACCGGATAAGGCGCAGCGGTCGGGCTGAACGGGGGGTTC
GTGCACACAGCCCAGCTTGGAGCGAACGACCTACACCGAACTGAGATACCTACAGCGTGAGCTATGAGAA
AGCGCCACGCTTCCCGAAGGGAGAAAGGCGGACAGGTATCCGGTAAGCGGCAGGGTCGGAACAGGAGAGC
GCACGAGGGAGCTTCCAGGGGTAAACGCCTGGTATCTTTATAGTCCTGTCGGGTTTCGCCACCTCTGACT
TGAGCATCGATTTTTGTGATGCTCGTCAGGGGGGCGGAGCCTATGGAAAAACGCCAGCAACGCAGAAAGG
CCCACCCGAAGGTGAGCCAGGTGATTACATTTGGGCCCTCATCAGAGGTTTTCACCGTCATCACCGAAAC
GCGCGAGGCAGCTGCGGTAAAGCTCATCAGCGTGGTCGTGAAGCGATTCACAGATGTCTGCCTGTTCATC
CGCGTCCAGCTCGTTGAGTTTCTCCAGAAGCGTTAATGTCTGGCTTCTGATAAAGCGGGCCATGTTAAGG
GCGGTTTTTTCCTGTTTGGTCACTTACCAATGCTTAATCAGTGAGGCACCTATCTCAGCGATCTGTCTAT
TTCGTTCATCCATAGTTGCCTGACTCCCCGTCGTGTAGATAACTACGATGCGGGAGGGCTTACCATCTGG
CCCCAGTGCTGCAATGATACCGCGAGACCCACGCTCACCGGCTCCAGATTTATCAGCAATAAACCAGCCA
GCCGGGAGGGCCGAGCGCAGAAGTGATCCTGCAACTTTATCCGCCTCCATCCAGTCTATTAATTGTTGCC
GGGAAGCTAGAGTAAGTAGTTCGCCAGTTAATAGTTTGCGCAACGTTGTTGCCATTGCTACAGGCATCGT
GGTGTCACGCTCGTCGTTTGGTATGGCTTCATTCAGCTCCGGTTCCCAACGATCAAGGCGAGTTACATGA
TCCCCCATGTTGTGCAAAAAAGCGGTTAGCTCCTTCGGTCCTCCGATCGTTGCCAGAAGTAAGTTGGCCG
CAGTGTTATCACTCATGGTTATGGCAGCACTGCATAATTCTCTTACTGTCATGCCATCCGTGAGATGCTT
TTCTGTGACTGGTGAGTACTCAACCAAGTCATTCTGAGAATAGTGTATGCGGCGACCGAGTTGCTCTTGC
CCGGCGTCAATACGGGATAATACCGCGCCACATAGCAGAACTTTAAAAGTGCTCATCATTGGAAAACGTT
CTTCGGGGCGTAAACTCTCAAGGATCTTACCGCTGTTGAGATCCAGTTCGATGTAACCCACTCGTGCACC
CAACTGATCTTCAGCATCTTTTACTTTCACCAGCGTTTCTGGGTGAGCAAAAACAGGAAGGCAAAATGCC
GCAAAAAAGGGAATAAGGGCGACACGGAAATGTTGAATACTCATTTTAGCTTCCTTAGCTCCTGAAAATC
TCGATAACTCAAAAAATACGCCCGGTAGTGATCTTATTTCATTATGGTGAAAGTTGGAACCTCTTACGTG
CCGATCAAGTCAAAAGCCTCCGGTCGGAGGCTTTTGACTTTCTGCTATGGAGGTCAGGTATGATTTAAAT
GGTCAGTTAGA
