>Addgene plasmid #149171 | pGBW-m4046637 | addgene partial sequence | sequence record 298294 | Ginkgo NGS Result
GCGGCCGCCCCACACACCATAGCTTCAAAATGTTTCTACTCCTTTTTTACTCTTCCAGATTTTCTCGGAC
TCCGCGCATCGCCGTACCACTTCAAAACACCCAAGCACAGCATACTAAATTTCCCCTCTTTCTTCCTCTA
GGGTGTCGTTAATTACCCGTACTAAAGGTTTGGAAAAGAAAAAAGAGACCGCCTCGTTTCTTTTTCTTCG
CGTTTCTTTTTCTTGAAAATTTTTTTTTTTNGATTTTTTTCTCTTTCGATGACCTCCCATTGATATTTAA
GTTAATAAACGGTCTTCAATTTCTCAAGTTTCAGTTTCATTTTTCTTGTTCTATTACAACTTTTTTTACT
TCTTGCTCATTAGAAAGAAAGCATAGCAATCTAATCTAAGTTTTAATTACAAAATGAGTCAAGCGTGGCA
ACCGGGTGTTGCTATGCCTAATCTTTACAAAATGCAAAGAATGCTATTAGAAAAGTGTGACCTTCAAAAT
TATGGTGATAGTGCAACATTACCTAAAGGCATAATGATGAATGTCGCAAAATATACTCAACTGTGTCAAT
ATTTAAACACATTAACATTAGCTGTACCCTATAATATGAGAGTTATACATTTTGGTGCTGGTTCTGATAA
AGGAGTTGCACCAGGTACAGCTGTTTTAAGACAGTGGTTGCCTACGGGTACGCTGCTTGTCGATTCAGAT
CTTAATGACTTTGTCTCTGATGCAGATTCAACTTTGATTGGTGATTGTGCAACTGTACATACAGCTAATA
AATGGGATCTCATTATTAGTGATATGTACGACCCTAAGACTAAAAATGTTACAAAAGAAAATGACTCTAA
AGAGGGTTTTTTCACTTACATTTGTGGGTTTATACAACAAAAGCTAGCTCTTGGAGGTTCCGTGGCTATA
AAGATAACAGAACATTCTTGGAATGCTGATCTTTATAAGCTCATGGGACACTTCGCATGGTGGACAGCCT
TTGTTACTAATGTGAATGCGTCATCATCTGAAGCATTTTTAATTGGATGTAATTATCTTGGCAAACCACG
CGAACAAATAGATGGTTATGTCATGCATGCAAATTACATATTTTGGAGGAATACAAATCCAATTCAGTTG
TCTTCCTATTCTTTATTTGACATGAGTAAATTTCCCCTTAAATTAAGGGGTACTGCTGTTATGTCTTTAA
AAGAAGGTCAAATCAATGATATGATTTTATCTCTTCTTAGTAAAGGTAGACTTATAATTAGAGAAAACAA
CAGAGTTGTTATTTCTAGTGATGTTCTTGTTAACTAAACAGGCCCCTTTTCCTTTGTCGATATCATGTAA
TTAGTTATGTCACGCTTACATTCACGCCCTCCTCCCACATCCGCTCTAACCGAAAAGGAAGGAGTTAGAC
AACCTGAAGTCTAGGTCCCTATTTATTTTTTTTAATAGTTATGTTAGTATTAAGAACGTTATTTATATTT
CAAATTTTTCTTTTTTTTCTGTACAAAGCGGCCGCCGAACCACTAGTGCACTGCAGTACACGGTTTCCTT
GAAATTTTTTTGATTCGGTAATCTCCGAACAGAAGGAAGAACGAAGGAAGGAGCACAGACTTAGATTGGT
ATATATACGCATATGTAGTGTTGAAGAAACATGAAATTGCCCAGTATTCTTAACCCAACTGCACAGAACA
AAAACGTGCAGGAAACGAAGATAAATCATGTCGAAAGCTACATATAAGGAACGTGCTGCTACTCATCCTA
GTCCTGTTGCTGCCAAGCTATTTAATATCATGCACGAAAAGCAAACAAACTTGTGTGCTTCATTGGATGT
TCGTACCACCAAGGAATTACTGGAGTTAGTTGAAGCATTAGGTCCCAAAATTTGTTTACTAAAAACACAT
GTGGATATCTTGACTGATTTTTCCATGGAGGGCACAGTTAAGCCGCTAAAGGCATTATCCGCCAAGTACA
ATTTTTTACTCTTCGAGGACAGAAAATTTGCTGACATTGGTAATACAGTCAAATTGCAGTACTCTGCGGG
TGTATACAGAATAGCAGAATGGGCAGACATTACGAATGCACACGGTGTGGTGGGCCCAGGTATTGTTAGC
GGTTTGAAGCAGGCGGCAGAAGAAGTAACAAAGGAACCTAGAGGCCTTTTGATGTTAGCAGAATTGTCAT
GCAAGGGCTCCCTATCTACTGGAGAATATACTAAGGGTACTGTTGACATTGCGAAGAGCGACAAAGATTT
TGTTATCGGCTTTATTGCTCAAAGAGACATGGGTGGAAGAGATGAAGGTTACGATTGGTTGATTATGACA
CCCGGTGTGGGTTTAGATGACAAGGGAGATGCATTGGGTCAACAGTATAGAACCGTGGATGATGTGGTTT
CTACAGGATCTGACATTATTATTGTTGGAAGAGGACTATTTGCAAAGGGAAGGGATGCTAAGGTAGAGGG
TGAACGTTACAGAAAAGCAGGCTGGGANGCATATTTGAGAAGATGCGGCCAGCAAAACTAAAAAACTGTA
TTATAAGTAAATGCATGTATACTAAACTCACAAATTAGAGCTTCAATTTAATTATATCAGTTATTACCCG
AGTAACGAAGCATCTGTGCTTCATTTTGTAGAACAAAAATGCAACGCGAGAGCGCTAATTTTTCAAACAA
AGAATCTGAGCTGCATTTTTACAGAACAGAAATGCAACGCGAAAGCGCTATTTTACCAACGAAGAATCTG
TGCTTCATTTTTGTAAAACAAAAATGCAACGCGAGAGCGCTAATTTTTCAAACAAAGAATCTGAGCTGCA
TTTTTACAGAACAGAAATGCAACGCGAGAGCGCTATTTTACCAACAAAGAATCTATACTTCTTTTTTGTT
CTACAAAAATGCATCCCGAGAGCGCTATTTTTCTAACAAAGCATCTTAGATTACTTTTTTTCTCCTTTGT
GCGCTCTATAATGCAGTCTCTTGATAACTTTTTGCACTGTAGGTCCGTTAAGGTTAGAAGAAGGCTACTT
TGGTGTCTATTTTCTCTTCCATAAAAAAAGCCTGACTCCACTTCCCGCGTTTACTGATTACTAGCGAAGC
TGCGGGTGCATTTTTTCAAGATAAAGGCATCCCCGATTATATTCTATACCGATGTGGATTGCGCATACTT
TGTGAACAGAAAGTGATAGCGTTGATGATTCTTCATTGGTCAGAAAATTATGAACGGTTTCTTCTATTTT
GTCTCTATATACTACGTATAGGAAATGTTTACATTTTCGTATTGTTTTCGATTCACTCTATGAATAGTTC
TTACTACAATTTTTTTGTCTAAAGAGTAATACTAGAGATAAACATAAAAAATGTAGAGGTCGAGTTTAGA
TGCAAGTTCAAGGAGCGAAAGGTGGATGGGTAGGTTATATAGGGATATAGCACAGAGATATATAGCAAAG
AGATACTTTTGAGCAATGTTTGTGGAAGCGGTATTCGCAATATTTTAGTAGCTCGTTACAGTCCGGTGCG
TTTTTGGTTTTTTGAAAGTGCGTCATCAGAGCGCTTTTGGTTTTCAAAAGCGCTCTGAAGTTCCTATACT
TTCTAGCTAGAGAATAGGAACTTCCCGAGCGGCCGCGTGTTACAAGCTTGACTCCAGCGTAACTGGACTG
CAATCAACTCACTGGCTCACCTTCACGGGTGGGCCTTTCTTCGGTAGAAAATCAAAGGATCTTCTTGAGA
TCCTTTTTTTCTGCGCGTAATCTGCTGCTTGCAAACAAAAAAACCACCGCTACCAGCGGTGGTTTGTTTG
CCGGATCAAGAGCTACCAACTCTTTTTCCGAGGTAACTGGCTTCAGCAGAGCGCAGATACCAAATACTGT
TCTTCTAGTGTAGCCGTAGTTAGGCCACCACTTCAAGAACTCTGTAGCACCGCCTACATACCTCGCTCTG
CTAATCCTGTTACCAGTGGCTGCTGCCAGTGGCGATAAGTCGTGTCTTACCGGGTTGGACTCAAGACGAT
AGTTACCGGATAAGGCGCAGCGGTCGGGCTGAACGGGGGGTTCGTGCACACAGCCCAGCTTGGAGCGAAC
GACCTACACCGAACTGAGATACCTACAGCGTGAGCTATGAGAAAGCGCCACGCTTCCCGAAGGGAGAAAG
GCGGACAGGTATCCGGTAAGCGGCAGGGTCGGAACAGGAGAGCGCACGAGGGAGCTTCCAGGGGTAAACG
CCTGGTATCTTTATAGTCCTGTCGGGTTTCGCCACCTCTGACTTGAGCATCGATTTTTGTGATGCTCGTC
AGGGGGGCGGAGCCTATGGAAAAACGCCAGCAACGCAGAAAGGCCCACCCGAAGGTGAGCCAGGTGATTA
CATTTGGGCCCTCATCAGAGGTTTTCACCGTCATCACCGAAACGCGCGAGGCAGCTGCGGTAAAGCTCAT
CAGCGTGGTCGTGAAGCGATTCACAGATGTCTGCCTGTTCATCCGCGTCCAGCTCGTTGAGTTTCTCCAG
AAGCGTTAATGTCTGGCTTCTGATAAAGCGGGCCATGTTAAGGGCGGTTTTTTCCTGTTTGGTCACTTAC
CAATGCTTAATCAGTGAGGCACCTATCTCAGCGATCTGTCTATTTCGTTCATCCATAGTTGCCTGACTCC
CCGTCGTGTAGATAACTACGATGCGGGAGGGCTTACCATCTGGCCCCAGTGCTGCAATGATACCGCGAGA
CCCACGCTCACCGGCTCCAGATTTATCAGCAATAAACCAGCCAGCCGGGAGGGCCGAGCGCAGAAGTGAT
CCTGCAACTTTATCCGCCTCCATCCAGTCTATTAATTGTTGCCGGGAAGCTAGAGTAAGTAGTTCGCCAG
TTAATAGTTTGCGCAACGTTGTTGCCATTGCTACAGGCATCGTGGTGTCACGCTCGTCGTTTGGTATGGC
TTCATTCAGCTCCGGTTCCCAACGATCAAGGCGAGTTACATGATCCCCCATGTTGTGCAAAAAAGCGGTT
AGCTCCTTCGGTCCTCCGATCGTTGCCAGAAGTAAGTTGGCCGCAGTGTTATCACTCATGGTTATGGCAG
CACTGCATAATTCTCTTACTGTCATGCCATCCGTGAGATGCTTTTCTGTGACTGGTGAGTACTCAACCAA
GTCATTCTGAGAATAGTGTATGCGGCGACCGAGTTGCTCTTGCCCGGCGTCAATACGGGATAATACCGCG
CCACATAGCAGAACTTTAAAAGTGCTCATCATTGGAAAACGTTCTTCGGGGCGTAAACTCTCAAGGATCT
TACCGCTGTTGAGATCCAGTTCGATGTAACCCACTCGTGCACCCAACTGATCTTCAGCATCTTTTACTTT
CACCAGCGTTTCTGGGTGAGCAAAAACAGGAAGGCAAAATGCCGCAAAAAAGGGAATAAGGGCGACACGG
AAATGTTGAATACTCATTTTAGCTTCCTTAGCTCCTGAAAATCTCGATAACTCAAAAAATACGCCCGGTA
GTGATCTTATTTCATTATGGTGAAAGTTGGAACCTCTTACGTGCCGATCAAGTCAAAAGCCTCCGGTCGG
AGGCTTTTGACTTTCTGCTATGGAGGTCAGGTATGATTTAAATGGTCAGTTAGA
